>Addgene plasmid #27542 | pGEM-T ZfHoxc11a | addgene partial sequence | sequence record 33930 | 27542 with T7
TCCAATTTTATAATATATTATAGTAGGCTATTTTGTCGCCTTATTCAAAGTGAATATTTTAATTATTTTC
ACTTAAAAGACGGGTCACAAACAAATAGAAACCTTAAGTTTGTGAAGATTACGTTTTGGTTTGTGAACTT
TAAACTTGAAATATCAGTTTGACATTAAGCAAATTTGTATTGTCTGTCCCCACCCTCAGCCATTACAATC
CTGTTAGCCTCCAACTGTCTTAGGCTTCTTCAGTACTGTTGCTGGCCTAGACAAAAACATATCTAATTAT
TTAATTAGACTGAAGGGCATATTTGACATATTTAATAGAGTTTGTTTGCAAAAATATTAAATAACAGGCA
ACGCCATTTCAACAATTACAGCAACGGATTTCCAGAGAAATACTGCAGGCGATCTCTG
