[The description below was written by a language model from this plasmid's Addgene catalogue record.]
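Description:
pGEM-T ZfHoxc11a is a small bacterial cloning plasmid carrying a fragment of the zebrafish (Danio rerio) homeobox gene hoxc11a in the commercial pGEM-T backbone, which is about 3 kb without the insert. pGEM-T is a T-overhang vector prepared by cutting at EcoRV and adding single thymidine overhangs, so PCR products are ligated directly. This is consistent with the record's note that the EcoRV sites on both sides of the insert were destroyed during cloning. The plasmid is maintained at high copy number in standard E. coli cloning strains and is selected with ampicillin. Although the catalogue lists it as a bacterial expression vector, the backbone is generally used for cloning and in vitro transcription rather than for protein production.

The insert is described as a "3' end clone" of hoxc11a, which suggests it covers the 3' portion of the transcript rather than a complete coding sequence. The record does not give its length, exact boundaries or orientation. In pGEM-T the cloning site is flanked by opposing T7 and SP6 bacteriophage promoters, and these are the sequencing primer sites listed for the 5' and 3' ends of the insert. The same promoters allow run-off transcription of either strand from linearised template. A clone of this type would typically be used to make antisense and sense riboprobes for in situ hybridisation to study Hox gene expression in zebrafish embryos, but the record does not state an intended application. No feature table was supplied, so no further elements can be confirmed beyond those standard to the backbone.
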