Addgene plasmid #27542: pGEM-T ZfHoxc11a
Depositing lab: Victoria Prince. Depositing organization: University of Chicago.
Backbone
  Vector backbone: pGEM-T
  Backbone manufacturer: Promega
  Backbone size w/o insert (bp): 3000
  Vector type: Bacterial Expression
Growth in bacteria
  Bacterial resistance: Ampicillin, 100 μg/mL
  Growth temperature: 37°C
  Growth strain: DH5alpha
  Copy number: High Copy
Gene/Insert
  Gene/Insert name: Hoxc11a (alt name: 3' end clone)
  Species: D. rerio (zebrafish)
  Entrez Gene: hoxc11a (a.k.a. hoxc11, id:ibd3176, zgc:110834)
  Cloning method: Restriction Enzyme; 5′ cloning site EcoRV (destroyed during cloning); 3′ cloning site EcoRV (destroyed during cloning)
  Sequencing primers: 5′ T7; 3′ SP6
Terms and licenses: Academic/Nonprofit Terms; Industry Terms: Not Available to Industry
How to cite: pGEM-T ZfHoxc11a was a gift from Victoria Prince (Addgene plasmid # 27542 ; http://n2t.net/addgene:27542 ; RRID:Addgene_27542)
